Addgene plasmid #160294: pCY5k
Purpose: Yeast CRISPR plasmid targeting the kanMX cassette
Depositing lab: Amir Aharoni. Depositing organization: Ben-Gurion University. Publication: Marker-free genetic manipulations in yeast using CRISPR/CAS9 system. Soreanu I, Hendler A, Dahan D, Dovrat D, Aharoni A. Curr Genet. 2018 Oct;64(5):1129-1139. doi: 10.1007/s00294-018-0831-y. Epub 2018 Apr 6. PubMed 29626221.
Backbone
  Vector backbone: pCAS (Addgene #60847)
  Backbone manufacturer: Jamie Cate
  Total vector size (bp): 10151
  Vector type: CRISPR
  Selectable markers: URA3
Growth in bacteria
  Bacterial resistance: Ampicillin, 100 μg/mL
  Growth temperature: 37°C
  Growth strain: DH5alpha
  Copy number: High Copy
Gene/Insert 1
  Gene/Insert name: sgRNA expression cassette (with guide targeting kan: TGTTTTGCCGGGGATCGCAG)
  Species: Synthetic
  Insert size (bp): 379
Gene/Insert 2
  Gene/Insert name: URA3 selection cassette
  Species: S. cerevisiae (budding yeast)
  Insert size (bp): 1385
Gene/Insert 3
  Gene/Insert name: sgRNA expression cassette (without guide)
  Species: Synthetic
  Insert size (bp): 365
Gene/Insert 4
  Gene/Insert name: Cas9
  Species: Streptococcus pyogenes
  Insert size (bp): 4176
  Tag / fusion protein: SV40 NLS (C terminal on insert); 8xHis-tag (C terminal on insert)
Terms and licenses: Academic/Nonprofit Terms; Industry Terms: Not Available to Industry
How to cite: pCY5k was a gift from Amir Aharoni (Addgene plasmid # 160294 ; http://n2t.net/addgene:160294 ; RRID:Addgene_160294)
