[The description below was written by a language model from this plasmid's Addgene catalogue record and pLannotate feature annotations shown in this document.]
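Description:
pCY5k is a yeast CRISPR/Cas9 plasmid derived from the pCAS backbone and designed to cut the kanMX cassette in Saccharomyces cerevisiae. It is a shuttle vector of about 10.1 kb. A high-copy ColE1/pUC-type origin and the AmpR β-lactamase gene support propagation and ampicillin selection in E. coli. A 2μ origin maintains the plasmid episomally in yeast, where it is selected through a URA3 cassette with its own promoter. Because URA3 can be counterselected with 5-fluoroorotic acid, cells that have lost the plasmid can be recovered after editing. Fragments of an M13 origin and the pBR322 bom region are also annotated.

The payload consists of Streptococcus pyogenes Cas9 and two sgRNA expression cassettes. Cas9 carries a C-terminal SV40 nuclear localisation signal and a polyhistidine tag (recorded as 8xHis, annotated as a slightly shorter His run), and is followed by the CYC1 terminator. The Cas9 promoter is not named in the record; the only annotated feature upstream is a reverse-strand match to a predicted yeast protein. Each sgRNA cassette contains a tRNA element upstream of the S. pyogenes guide RNA scaffold, an arrangement in which the tRNA typically drives RNA polymerase III transcription of the guide. According to the catalogue, one cassette holds a guide against the kan sequence and the other has no guide, presumably leaving a slot for a user-chosen second target, though the record does not say so. The feature table does not show which cassette is which. The associated work concerns marker-free genetic manipulation in yeast, which fits use of this plasmid to target kanMX-marked loci, such as those in deletion strains, for replacement or removal of the marker.
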