Features (pLannotate 1.2.2; 16 found; start..end, strand, type, name):
     43..131     +  ncRNA          tRNA: Accession: RF00005 - tRNA
    225..300     +  misc_RNA       gRNA scaffold: guide RNA scaffold for the Streptococcus pyogenes CRISPR/Cas9 system
    400..615     +  promoter       URA3 promoter: S. cerevisiae URA3
    616..1419    +  CDS            URA3: orotidine-5'-phosphate decarboxylase, required for uracil biosynthesis; S. cerevisiae URA3; yeast auxotrophic marker, counterselectable with 5-fluoroorotic acid (5-FOA)
   1498..1549    +  misc_feature   bom (fragment): basis of mobility region from pBR322
   1550..1787    -  rep_origin     M13 ori (fragment) (sequence partly withheld): M13 bacteriophage origin of replication; arrow indicates direction of (+) strand synthesis
   1796..1900    +  promoter       AmpR promoter: bla
   1901..2761    +  CDS            AmpR: β-lactamase; bla; confers resistance to ampicillin, carbenicillin, and related antibiotics
   2906..2994    +  ncRNA          tRNA: Accession: RF00005 - tRNA
   3074..3149    +  misc_RNA       gRNA scaffold: guide RNA scaffold for the Streptococcus pyogenes CRISPR/Cas9 system
   3377..3790    -  CDS            YJC7_YEAST: Protein predicted: Swiss-Prot protein existence level 4. From Saccharomyces cerevisiae (strain ATCC 204508 / S288c) (Baker's yeast).
   3945..8048    +  CDS            cas9: CAS9_STRP1 - Also known as csn1 From Streptococcus pyogenes serotype M1.
   8097..8117    +  CDS            7xHis: 6xHis affinity tag
   8121..8310    +  terminator     CYC1 terminator: S. cerevisiae CYC1; transcription terminator for CYC1
   8367..8955    -  rep_origin     ori: high-copy-number ColE1/pMB1/pBR322/pUC origin of replication
   8979..2       -  rep_origin     2μ ori (across the origin): yeast 2μ plasmid origin of replication
>Addgene plasmid #160294 | pCY5k | addgene full sequence | sequence record 464601 | Addgene NGS Result
GTATATGTGTTATGTAGTATACTCTTTCTTCAACAATTAAATACTCTCGGTAGCCAAGTTGGTTTAAGGC
GCAAGACTGTAATTTATCACTACGAAATCTTGAGATCGGGCGTTCGACTCGCCCCCGGGAGAGATGGCCG
GCATGGTCCCAGCCTCCTCGCTGGCGCCGGCTGGGCAACACCTTCGGGTGGCGAATGGGACTTTTGTTTT
GCCGGGGATCGCAGGTTTTAGAGCTAGAAATAGCAAGTTAAAATAAGGCTAGTCCGTTATCAACTTGAAA
AAGTGGCACCGAGTCGGTGCTTTTTTTATTTTTTGTCACTATTGTTATGTAAAATGCCACCTCTGACAGT
ATGGAACGCAAACTTCTGTCTAGTGGATATAGGTCTAGAGATCTACCGGTTCAATTCATCATTTTTTTTT
TATTCTTTTTTTTGATTTCGGTTTCCTTGAAATTTTTTTGATTCGGTAATCTCCGAACAGAAGGAAGAAC
GAAGGAAGGAGCACAGACTTAGATTGGTATATATACGCATATGTAGTGTTGAAGAAACATGAAATTGCCC
AGTATTCTTAACCCAACTGCACAGAACAAAAACCTGCAGGAAACGAAGATAAATCATGTCGAAAGCTACA
TATAAGGAACGTGCTGCTACTCATCCTAGTCCTGTTGCTGCCAAGCTATTTAATATCATGCACGAAAAGC
AAACAAACTTGTGTGCTTCATTGGATGTTCGTACCACCAAGGAATTACTGGAGTTAGTTGAAGCATTAGG
TCCCAAAATTTGTTTACTAAAAACACATGTGGATATCTTGACTGATTTTTCCATGGAGGGCACAGTTAAG
CCGCTAAAGGCATTATCCGCCAAGTACAATTTTTTACTCTTCGAAGACAGAAAATTTGCTGACATTGGTA
ATACAGTCAAATTGCAGTACTCTGCGGGTGTATACAGAATAGCAGAATGGGCAGACATTACGAATGCACA
CGGTGTGGTGGGCCCAGGTATTGTTAGCGGTTTGAAGCAGGCGGCAGAAGAAGTAACAAAGGAACCTAGA
GGCCTTTTGATGTTAGCAGAATTGTCATGCAAGGGCTCCCTATCTACTGGAGAATATACTAAGGGTACTG
TTGACATTGCGAAGAGCGACAAAGATTTTGTTATCGGCTTTATTGCTCAAAGAGACATGGGTGGAAGAGA
TGAAGGTTACGATTGGTTGATTATGACACCCGGTGTGGGTTTAGATGACAAGGGAGACGCATTGGGTCAA
CAGTATAGAACCGTGGATGATGTGGTCTCTACAGGATCTGACATTATTATTGTTGGAAGAGGACTATTTG
CAAAGGGAAGGGATGCTAAGGTAGAGGGTGAACGTTACAGAAAAGCAGGCTGGGAAGCATATTTGAGAAG
ATGCGGCCAGCAAAACTAAAAAACTGTATTATAAGTAAATGCATGTATACTAAACTCACAAATTAGAGCT
TCAATTTAATTATATCAGTTATTACCCTATGCGGTGTGAAATACCGCACAGATGCGTAAGGAGAAAATAC
CGCATCAGGAAATTGTAAGCGTTAATATTTTGTTAAAATTCGCGTTAAATTTTTGTTAAATCAGCTCATT
TTTTAACCAATAGGCCGAAATCGGCAAAATCCCTTATAAATCAAAAGAATAGACCGAGATAGGGT
[37 nt withheld, positions 1676-1712]
AAAGAACGTGGACTCCAACGTCAAAGG
[48 nt withheld, positions 1740-1787]
GCGGCCGCCGCGGAACCCCTATTTGTTTATTTTTCTAAATACATTCAAATATGTATCCGCTCATGAGACA
ATAACCCTGATAAATGCTTCAATAATATTGAAAAAGGAAGAGTATGAGTATTCAACATTTCCGTGTCGCC
CTTATTCCCTTTTTTGCGGCATTTTGCCTTCCTGTTTTTGCTCACCCAGAAACGCTGGTGAAAGTAAAAG
ATGCTGAAGATCAGTTGGGTGCACGAGTGGGTTACATCGAACTGGATCTCAACAGCGGTAAGATCCTTGA
GAGTTTTCGCCCCGAAGAACGTTTTCCAATGATGAGCACTTTTAAAGTTCTGCTATGTGGCGCGGTATTA
TCCCGTATTGACGCCGGGCAAGAGCAACTCGGTCGCCGCATACACTATTCTCAGAATGACTTGGTTGAGT
ACTCACCAGTCACAGAAAAGCATCTTACGGATGGCATGACAGTAAGAGAATTATGCAGTGCTGCCATAAC
CATGAGTGATAACACTGCGGCCAACTTACTTCTGACAACGATCGGAGGACCGAAGGAGCTAACCGCTTTT
TTGCACAACATGGGGGATCATGTAACTCGCCTTGATCGTTGGGAACCGGAGCTGAATGAAGCCATACCAA
ACGACGAGCGTGACACCACGATGCCTGTAGCAATGGCAACAACGTTGCGCAAACTATTAACTGGCGAACT
ACTTACTCTAGCTTCCCGGCAACAATTAATAGACTGGATGGAGGCGGATAAAGTTGCAGGACCACTTCTG
CGCTCGGCCCTTCCGGCTGGCTGGTTTATTGCTGATAAATCTGGAGCCGGTGAGCGTGGGTCTCGCGGTA
TCATTGCAGCACTGGGGCCAGATGGTAAGCCCTCCCGTATCGTAGTTATCTACACGACGGGGAGTCAGGC
AACTATGGATGAACGAAATAGACAGATCGCTGAGATAGGTGCCTCACTGATTAAGCATTGGTAACTGTCA
GACCAAGTTTACTCATATATACTTTAGATTGATTTAAAACTTCATTTTTAATTTAAAAGGATCTAGGTGA
AGATCCTTTTTGATAATCTTAATTAAGTATATGTGTTATGTAGTATACTCTTTCTTCAACAATTAAATAC
TCTCGGTAGCCAAGTTGGTTTAAGGCGCAAGACTGTAATTTATCACTACGAAATCTTGAGATCGGGCGTT
CGACTCGCCCCCGGGAGAGATGGCCGGCATGGTCCCAGCCTCCTCGCTGGCGCCGGCTGGGCAACACCTT
CGGGTGGCGAATGGGACTTTGTTAACGTTTTAGAGCTAGAAATAGCAAGTTAAAATAAGGCTAGTCCGTT
ATCAACTTGAAAAAGTGGCACCGAGTCGGTGCTTTTTTTATTTTTTGTCACTATTGTTATGTAAAATGCC
ACCTCTGACAGTATGGAACGCAAACTTCTGTCTAGTGGATACTCGAGAACCCTTAATAGTCGAACAAGAA
GCAGGCAAAGTTTAGAGCACTGCCCCTCCGCACTCAAAAAAGAAAAAACTAGGAGGAAAATAAAATTCTC
AACCACACAAACACATAAACACATACAAATACAAATACAAGCTTATTTACTTGACATCGCGCGATCTTCC
ACTATTCAGCGCCGTCCGCCCTCTCTCGTGTTTTTTGTTTACGCGACAACTATGCGAAATCCGGAGCAAC
GGGCAACCGTTTGGGGAAAGACCACACCCACGCGCGATCGCCATGGCAACGAGGTCGCACACGCCCCACA
CCCAGACCTCCCTGCGAGCGGGCATGGGTACAATGTCCCCGTTGCCACAGACACCACTTCGTAGCACAGC
GCAGAGCGTAGCGTGTTGTTGCTGCTGACAAAAGAAAATTTTTCTTAGCAAAGCAAAGGAGGGGAAGCAC
GGGCAGATAGCACCGTACCATACCCTTGGAAACTCGAAATGAACGAAGCAGGAAATGAGAGAATGAGAGT
TTTGTAGGTATATATAGCGGTAGTGTTTGCGCGTTACCATCATCTTCTGGATCTATCTATTGTTCTTTTC
CTCATCACTTTCCCCTTTTTCGCTCTTCTTCTTGTCTTTTATTTCTTTCTTTTTTTTAATTGTTCCCTCG
ATTGGCTATCTACCAAAGAATCCAAACTTAATACACGTATTTATTTGTCCAATTACCATGGATAAGAAAT
ACTCAATAGGCTTAGATATCGGCACAAATAGCGTCGGATGGGCGGTGATCACTGATGAATATAAGGTTCC
GTCTAAAAAGTTCAAGGTTCTGGGAAATACAGACCGCCACAGTATCAAAAAAAATCTTATAGGGGCTCTT
TTATTTGACAGTGGAGAGACAGCGGAAGCGACTCGTCTCAAACGGACAGCTCGTAGAAGGTATACACGTC
GGAAGAATCGTATTTGTTATCTACAGGAGATTTTTTCAAATGAGATGGCGAAAGTAGATGATAGTTTCTT
TCATCGACTTGAAGAGTCTTTTTTGGTGGAAGAAGACAAGAAGCATGAACGTCATCCTATTTTTGGAAAT
ATAGTAGATGAAGTTGCTTATCATGAGAAATATCCAACTATCTATCATCTGCGAAAAAAATTGGTAGATT
CTACTGATAAAGCGGATTTGCGCTTAATCTATTTGGCCTTAGCGCATATGATTAAGTTTCGTGGTCATTT
TTTGATTGAGGGAGATTTAAATCCTGATAATAGTGATGTGGACAAACTATTTATCCAGTTGGTACAAACC
TACAATCAATTATTTGAAGAAAACCCTATTAACGCAAGTGGAGTAGATGCTAAAGCGATTCTTTCTGCAC
GATTGAGTAAATCAAGACGATTAGAAAATCTCATTGCTCAGCTCCCCGGTGAGAAGAAAAATGGCTTATT
TGGGAATCTCATTGCTTTGTCATTGGGTTTGACCCCTAATTTTAAATCAAATTTTGATTTGGCAGAAGAT
GCTAAATTACAGCTTTCAAAAGATACTTACGATGATGATTTAGATAATTTATTGGCGCAAATTGGAGATC
AATATGCTGATTTGTTTTTGGCAGCTAAGAATTTATCAGATGCTATTTTACTTTCAGATATCCTAAGAGT
AAATACTGAAATAACTAAGGCTCCCCTATCAGCTTCAATGATTAAACGCTACGATGAACATCATCAAGAC
TTGACTCTTTTAAAAGCTTTAGTTCGACAACAACTTCCAGAAAAGTATAAAGAAATCTTTTTTGATCAAT
CAAAAAACGGATATGCAGGTTATATTGATGGGGGAGCTAGCCAAGAAGAATTTTATAAATTTATCAAACC
AATTTTAGAAAAAATGGATGGTACTGAGGAATTATTGGTGAAACTAAATCGTGAAGATTTGCTGCGCAAG
CAACGGACCTTTGACAACGGCTCTATTCCCCATCAAATTCACTTGGGTGAGCTGCATGCTATTTTGAGAA
GACAAGAAGACTTTTATCCATTTTTAAAAGACAATCGTGAGAAGATTGAAAAAATCTTGACTTTTCGAAT
TCCTTATTATGTTGGTCCATTGGCGCGTGGCAATAGTCGTTTTGCATGGATGACTCGGAAGTCTGAAGAA
ACAATTACCCCATGGAATTTTGAAGAAGTTGTCGATAAAGGTGCTTCAGCTCAATCATTTATTGAACGCA
TGACAAACTTTGATAAAAATCTTCCAAATGAAAAAGTACTACCAAAACATAGTTTGCTTTATGAGTATTT
TACGGTTTATAACGAATTGACAAAGGTCAAATATGTTACTGAAGGAATGCGAAAACCAGCATTTCTTTCA
GGTGAACAGAAGAAAGCCATTGTTGATTTACTCTTCAAAACAAATCGAAAAGTAACCGTTAAGCAATTAA
AAGAAGATTATTTCAAAAAAATAGAATGTTTTGATAGTGTTGAAATTTCAGGAGTTGAAGATAGATTTAA
TGCTTCATTAGGTACCTACCATGATTTGCTAAAAATTATTAAAGATAAAGATTTTTTGGATAATGAAGAA
AATGAAGATATCTTAGAGGATATTGTTTTAACATTGACCTTATTTGAAGATAGGGAGATGATTGAGGAAA
GACTTAAAACATATGCTCACCTCTTTGATGATAAGGTGATGAAACAGCTTAAACGTCGCCGTTATACTGG
TTGGGGACGTTTGTCTCGAAAATTGATTAATGGTATTAGGGATAAGCAATCTGGCAAAACAATATTAGAT
TTTTTGAAATCAGATGGTTTTGCCAATCGCAATTTTATGCAGCTGATCCATGATGATAGTTTGACATTTA
AAGAAGACATTCAAAAAGCACAAGTGTCTGGACAAGGCGATAGTTTACATGAACATATTGCAAATTTAGC
TGGTAGCCCTGCTATTAAAAAAGGTATTTTACAGACTGTAAAAGTTGTTGATGAATTGGTCAAAGTAATG
GGGCGGCATAAGCCAGAAAATATCGTTATTGAAATGGCACGTGAAAATCAGACAACTCAAAAGGGCCAGA
AAAATTCGCGAGAGCGTATGAAACGAATCGAAGAAGGTATCAAAGAATTAGGAAGTCAGATTCTTAAAGA
GCATCCTGTTGAAAATACTCAATTGCAAAATGAAAAGCTCTATCTCTATTATCTCCAAAATGGAAGAGAC
ATGTATGTGGACCAAGAATTAGATATTAATCGTTTAAGTGATTATGATGTCGATCACATTGTTCCACAAA
GTTTCCTTAAAGACGATTCAATAGACAATAAGGTCTTAACGCGTTCTGATAAAAATCGTGGTAAATCGGA
TAACGTTCCAAGTGAAGAAGTAGTCAAAAAGATGAAAAACTATTGGAGACAACTTCTAAACGCCAAGTTA
ATCACTCAACGTAAGTTTGATAATTTAACGAAAGCTGAACGTGGAGGTTTGAGTGAACTTGATAAAGCTG
GTTTTATCAAACGCCAATTGGTTGAAACTCGCCAAATCACTAAGCATGTGGCACAAATTTTGGATAGTCG
CATGAATACTAAATACGATGAAAATGATAAACTTATTCGAGAGGTTAAAGTGATTACCTTAAAATCTAAA
TTAGTTTCTGACTTCCGAAAAGATTTCCAATTCTATAAAGTACGTGAGATTAACAATTACCATCATGCCC
ATGATGCGTATCTAAATGCCGTCGTTGGAACTGCTTTGATTAAGAAATATCCAAAACTTGAATCGGAGTT
TGTCTATGGTGATTATAAAGTTTATGATGTTCGTAAAATGATTGCTAAGTCTGAGCAAGAAATAGGCAAA
GCAACCGCAAAATATTTCTTTTACTCTAATATCATGAACTTCTTCAAAACAGAAATTACACTTGCAAATG
GAGAGATTCGCAAACGCCCTCTAATCGAAACTAATGGGGAAACTGGAGAAATTGTCTGGGATAAAGGGCG
AGATTTTGCCACAGTGCGCAAAGTATTGTCCATGCCCCAAGTCAATATTGTCAAGAAAACAGAAGTACAG
ACAGGCGGATTCTCCAAGGAGTCAATTTTACCAAAAAGAAATTCGGACAAGCTTATTGCTCGTAAAAAAG
ACTGGGATCCAAAAAAATATGGTGGTTTTGATAGTCCAACGGTAGCTTATTCAGTCCTAGTGGTTGCTAA
GGTGGAAAAAGGGAAATCGAAGAAGTTAAAATCCGTTAAAGAGTTACTAGGGATCACAATTATGGAAAGA
AGTTCCTTTGAAAAAAATCCGATTGACTTTTTAGAAGCTAAAGGATATAAGGAAGTTAAAAAAGACTTAA
TCATTAAACTACCTAAATATAGTCTTTTTGAGTTAGAAAACGGTCGTAAACGGATGCTGGCTAGTGCCGG
AGAATTACAAAAAGGAAATGAGCTGGCTCTGCCAAGCAAATATGTGAATTTTTTATATTTAGCTAGTCAT
TATGAAAAGTTGAAGGGTAGTCCAGAAGATAACGAACAAAAACAATTGTTTGTGGAGCAGCATAAGCATT
ATTTAGATGAGATTATTGAGCAAATCAGTGAATTTTCTAAGCGTGTTATTTTAGCAGATGCCAATTTAGA
TAAAGTTCTTAGTGCATATAACAAACATAGAGACAAACCAATACGTGAACAAGCAGAAAATATTATTCAT
TTATTTACGTTGACGAATCTTGGAGCTCCCGCTGCTTTTAAATATTTTGATACAACAATTGATCGTAAAC
GATATACGTCTACAAAAGAAGTTTTAGATGCCACTCTTATCCATCAATCCATCACTGGTCTTTATGAAAC
ACGCATTGATTTGAGTCAGCTAGGAGGTGACGGTGGAGGGCCAAAAAAGAAAAGAAAAGTTGAAGATGCT
TCTGCTCATCATCACCATCACCATCACCATTAAATCCGCTCTAACCGAAAAGGAAGGAGTTAGACAACCT
GAAGTCTAGGTCCCTATTTATTTTTTTATAGTTATGTTAGTATTAAGAACGTTATTTATATTTCAAATTT
TTCTTTTTTTTCTGTACAGACGCGTGTACGCATGTAACATTATACTGAAAACCTTGCTTGAGAAGGTTTT
GGGACGCTCGAAGTGAGCAAAAGGCCAGCAAAAGGCCAGGAACCGTAAAAAGGCCGCGTTGCTGGCGTTT
TTCCATAGGCTCCGCCCCCCTGACGAGCATCACAAAAATCGACGCTCAAGTCAGAGGTGGCGAAACCCGA
CAGGACTATAAAGATACCAGGCGTTTCCCCCTGGAAGCTCCCTCGTGCGCTCTCCTGTTCCGACCCTGCC
GCTTACCGGATACCTGTCCGCCTTTCTCCCTTCGGGAAGCGTGGCGCTTTCTCATAGCTCACGCTGTAGG
TATCTCAGTTCGGTGTAGGTCGTTCGCTCCAAGCTGGGCTGTGTGCACGAACCCCCCGTTCAGCCCGACC
GCTGCGCCTTATCCGGTAACTATCGTCTTGAGTCCAACCCGGTAAGACACGACTTATCGCCACTGGCAGC
AGCCACTGGTAACAGGATTAGCAGAGCGAGGTATGTAGGCGGTGCTACAGAGTTCTTGAAGTGGTGGCCT
AACTACGGCTACACTAGAAGAACAGTATTTGGTATCTGCGCTCTGCTGAAGCCAGTTACCTTCGGAAAAA
GAGTTGGTAGCTCTTGATCCGGCAAACAAACCACCGCTGGTAGCGGTGGTTTTTTTGTTTGCAAGCAGCA
GATTACGCGCAGAAAAAAAGGATCTCAAGAAGATCCTTTGATCTTTTCTACCGAAGCATCTGTGCTTCAT
TTTGTAGAACAAAAATGCAACGCGAGAGCGCTAATTTTTCAAACAAAGAATCTGAGCTGCATTTTTACAG
AACAGAAATGCAACGCGAAAGCGCTATTTTACCAACGAAGAATCTGTGCTTCATTTTTGTAAAACAAAAA
TGCAACGCGAGAGCGCTAATTTTTCAAACAAAGAATCTGAGCTGCATTTTTACAGAACAGAAATGCAACG
CGAGAGCGCTATTTTACCAACAAAGAATCTATACTTCTTTTTTGTTCTACAAAAATGCATCCCGAGAGCG
CTATTTTTCTAACAAAGCATCTTAGATTACTTTTTTTCTCCTTTGTGCGCTCTATAATGCAGTCTCTTGA
TAACTTTTTGCACTGTAGGTCCGTTAAGGTTAGAAGAAGGCTACTTTGGTGTCTATTTTCTCTTCCATAA
AAAAAGCCTGACTCCACTTCCCGCGTTTACTGATTACTAGCGAAGCTGCGGGTGCATTTTTTCAAGATAA
AGGCATCCCCGATTATATTCTATACCGATGTGGATTGCGCATACTTTGTGAACAGAAAGTGATAGCGTTG
ATGATTCTTCATTGGTCAGAAAATTATGAACGGTTTCTTCTATTTTGTCTCTATATACTACGTATAGGAA
ATGTTTACATTTTCGTATTGTTTTCGATTCACTCTATGAATAGTTCTTACTACAATTTTTTTGTCTAAAG
AGTAATACTAGAGATAAACATAAAAAATGTAGAGGTCGAGTTTAGATGCAAGTTCAAGGAGCGAAAGGTG
GATGGGTAGGTTATATAGGGATATAGCACAGAGATATATAGCAAAGAGATACTTTTGAGCAATGTTTGTG
GAAGCGGTATTCGCAATATTTTAGTAGCCCGTTACAGTCCGGTGCGTTTTTGGTTTTTTGAAAGTGCGTC
TTCAGAGCGCTTTTGGTTTTCAAAAGCGCTCTGAAGTTCCTATACTTTCTAGAGAATAGGAACTTCGGAA
TAGGAACTTCAAAGCGTTTCCGAAAACGAGCGCTTCCGAAAATGCAACGCGAGCTGCGCACATACAGCTC
ACTGTTCACGTCGCACCTATATCTGCGTGTTGCCTGTATATATATATACATGAGAAGAACGGCATAGTGC
GTGTTTATGCTTAAATGC
